Addgene plasmid #179528: pJCC_164 SpCas9 R1333A/R1335A
Purpose: For bacterial expression of SpCas9 R1333A/R1335A (PAM-binding arginines mutant) with an N-terminal His-MBP tag
Depositing lab: Jennifer Doudna. Depositing organization: University of California, Berkeley. Publication: CRISPR-Cas9 bends and twists DNA to read its sequence. Cofsky JC, Soczek KM, Knott GJ, Nogales E, Doudna JA. Nat Struct Mol Biol. 2022 Apr;29(4):395-402. doi: 10.1038/s41594-022-00756-0. Epub 2022 Apr 14. PubMed 35422516.
Backbone
  Vector backbone: p2CT
  Backbone manufacturer: UC Berkeley MacroLab
  Backbone size w/o insert (bp): 5969
  Total vector size (bp): 10073
  Vector type: Bacterial Expression
Growth in bacteria
  Bacterial resistance: Ampicillin, 100 μg/mL
  Growth temperature: 37°C
  Growth strain: DH5alpha
  Copy number: High Copy
Gene/Insert
  Gene/Insert name: SpCas9 R1333A/R1335A
  Species: Streptococcus pyogenes
  Insert size (bp): 4104
  Mutation: changed arginines 1333 and 1335 to alanine
  Tag / fusion protein: 10X His (N terminal on backbone); maltose-binding protein (N terminal on backbone); TEV protease cleavage site (N terminal on backbone)
Resource information
  A portion of this plasmid was derived from a plasmid made by: Addgene plasmid 101199 (pSHS207 - Bacterial expression plasmid for WT SpCas9)
Terms and licenses: Academic/Nonprofit Terms; Industry Terms: Not Available to Industry
How to cite: pJCC_164 SpCas9 R1333A/R1335A was a gift from Jennifer Doudna (Addgene plasmid # 179528 ; http://n2t.net/addgene:179528 ; RRID:Addgene_179528)
