[The description below was written by a language model from this plasmid's Addgene catalogue record and pLannotate feature annotations shown in this document.]
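Description:
pJCC_164 SpCas9 R1333A/R1335A is a bacterial expression plasmid built on the p2CT backbone (UC Berkeley MacroLab), with a total size of about 10.1 kb. It is propagated in E. coli through a ColE1/pMB1-family origin and selected with ampicillin through a β-lactamase gene driven by its own promoter. The backbone retains pBR322-derived elements, including the bom mobility region and a rop gene, along with interrupted fragments of the tetracycline resistance gene and its promoter that are unlikely to be functional as a marker. The catalogue lists the plasmid as high copy, although rop is generally associated with reduced copy number.

The expression cassette is driven by a T7 promoter followed by the phage T7 gene 10 ribosome binding site, so expression requires a host that supplies T7 RNA polymerase. The open reading frame encodes an N-terminal 10xHis tag, a cytosolic maltose-binding protein lacking its signal sequence, a TEV protease cleavage site and then Streptococcus pyogenes Cas9 (about 4.1 kb), ending before a T7 terminator. The His tag allows affinity purification, MBP aids solubility, and TEV cleavage allows the tags to be removed from the purified protein. A short annotated match to a T7 gene 10B-derived solubility tag lies between Cas9 and the terminator, and it is probably residual vector sequence rather than part of the product.

The Cas9 insert carries R1333A and R1335A substitutions, replacing the two arginines that contact the PAM, and was derived in part from a wild-type SpCas9 expression plasmid. The construct is intended for producing recombinant PAM-binding-deficient Cas9, and its associated publication examines how Cas9 bends and twists DNA to read its sequence.
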