Features (pLannotate 1.2.2; 17 found; start..end, strand, type, name):
    452..470     +  promoter       T7 promoter: promoter for bacteriophage T7 RNA polymerase
    559..581     +  RBS            RBS: efficient ribosome binding site from bacteriophage T7 gene 10 (Olins and Rangwala, 1989)
    601..630     +  CDS            10xHis: 10xHis affinity tag
    640..1740    +  CDS            MBP: maltose binding protein from E. coli; malE (mutated); This version of the gene does not encode a signal sequence, so MBP will remain in the cytosol.
   1795..1811    +  CDS            TEV site (fragment): tobacco etch virus (TEV) protease recognition and cleavage site
   1822..5926    +  CDS            Cas9 (fragment): Cas9 (Csn1) endonuclease from the Streptococcus pyogenes Type II CRISPR/Cas system generates RNA-guided double strand breaks in DNA
   6011..6060    +  CDS            SET1 (fragment): solubility-enhancement tag derived from T7 phage gene 10B
   6068..6115    +  terminator     T7 terminator: transcription terminator for bacteriophage T7 RNA polymerase
   6141..6433    -  CDS            TcR (fragment): tetracycline efflux protein; tet; confers resistance to tetracycline
   6481..6509    -  promoter       tet promoter: E. coli promoter for tetracycline efflux protein gene
   6622..6726    +  promoter       AmpR promoter: bla
   6727..7587    +  CDS            AmpR: β-lactamase; bla; confers resistance to ampicillin, carbenicillin, and related antibiotics
   7758..8346    +  rep_origin     ori: high-copy-number ColE1/pMB1/pBR322/pUC origin of replication
   8532..8671    -  misc_feature   bom: basis of mobility region from pBR322
   8773..8964    -  CDS            rop: Rop protein, which maintains plasmids at low copy number; rop
   8981..9361    +  CDS            YPB1_ECOLX: Protein predicted: Swiss-Prot protein existence level 4. From Escherichia coli.
   9603..430     -  CDS            TcR (fragment) (across the origin): tetracycline efflux protein; tet; confers resistance to tetracycline
>Addgene plasmid #179528 | pJCC_164 SpCas9 R1333A/R1335A | addgene full sequence | sequence record 351744 | Addgene NGS Result
GCGGTCCTCGCCGAAAATGACCCAGAGCGCTGCCGGCACCTGTCCTACGAGTTGCATGATAAAGAAGACA
GTCATAAGTGCGGCGACGATAGTCATGCCCCGCGCCCACCGGAAGGAGCTGACTGGGTTGAAGGCTCTCA
AGGGCATCGGTCGACGCTCTCCCTTATGCGACTCCTGCATTAGGAAGCAGCCCAGTAGTAGGTTGAGGCC
GTTGAGCACCGCCGCCGCAAGGAATGGTGCATGCAAGGAGATGGCGCCCAACAGTCCCCCGGCCACGGGG
CCTGCCACCATACCCACGCCGAAACAAGCGCTCATGAGCCCGAAGTGGCGAGCCCGATCTTCCCCATCGG
TGATGTCGGCGATATAGGCGCCAGCAACCGCACCTGTGGCGCCGGTGATGCCGGCCACGATGCGTCCGGC
GTAGAGGATCGAGATCTCGATCCCGCGAAATTAATACGACTCACTATAGGGAGACCACAACGGTTTCCCT
CTAGTGCCGGCTCCGGAGAGCTCTTTAATTAAGCGGCCGCCCTGCAGGACTCGAGTTCTAGAAATAATTT
TGTTTAACTTTAAGAAGGAGATATACATATGAAATCTTCTCACCATCACCATCACCATCACCATCACCAT
GGTTCTTCTATGAAAATCGAAGAAGGTAAACTGGTAATCTGGATTAACGGCGATAAAGGCTATAACGGTC
TCGCTGAAGTCGGTAAGAAATTCGAGAAAGATACCGGAATTAAAGTCACCGTTGAGCATCCGGATAAACT
GGAAGAGAAATTCCCACAGGTTGCGGCAACTGGCGATGGCCCTGACATTATCTTCTGGGCACACGACCGC
TTTGGTGGCTACGCTCAATCTGGCCTGTTGGCTGAAATCACCCCGGACAAAGCGTTCCAGGACAAGCTGT
ATCCGTTTACCTGGGATGCCGTACGTTACAACGGCAAGCTGATTGCTTACCCGATCGCTGTTGAAGCGTT
ATCGCTGATTTATAACAAAGATCTGCTGCCGAACCCGCCAAAAACCTGGGAAGAGATCCCGGCGCTGGAT
AAAGAACTGAAAGCGAAAGGTAAGAGCGCGCTGATGTTCAACCTGCAAGAACCGTACTTCACCTGGCCGC
TGATTGCTGCTGACGGGGGTTATGCGTTCAAGTATGAAAACGGCAAGTACGACATTAAAGACGTGGGCGT
GGATAACGCTGGCGCGAAAGCGGGTCTGACCTTCCTGGTTGACCTGATTAAAAACAAACACATGAATGCA
GACACCGATTACTCCATCGCAGAAGCTGCCTTTAATAAAGGCGAAACAGCGATGACCATCAACGGCCCGT
GGGCATGGTCCAACATCGACACCAGCAAAGTGAATTATGGTGTAACGGTACTGCCGACCTTCAAGGGTCA
ACCATCCAAACCGTTCGTTGGCGTGCTGAGCGCAGGTATTAACGCCGCCAGTCCGAACAAAGAGCTGGCA
AAAGAGTTCCTCGAAAACTATCTGCTGACTGATGAAGGTCTGGAAGCGGTTAATAAAGACAAACCGCTGG
GTGCCGTAGCGCTGAAGTCTTACGAGGAAGAGTTGGCGAAAGATCCACGTATTGCCGCCACTATGGAAAA
CGCCCAGAAAGGTGAAATCATGCCGAACATCCCGCAGATGTCCGCTTTCTGGTATGCCGTGCGTACTGCG
GTGATCAACGCCGCCAGCGGTCGTCAGACTGTCGATGAAGCCCTGAAAGACGCGCAGACTAATTCGAGCT
CGAACAACAACAACAATAACAATAACAACAACCTCGGGATCGAGGAAAACCTGTACTTCCAATCCAATGC
AATGGATAAGAAATACTCAATAGGCTTAGATATCGGCACAAATAGCGTCGGATGGGCGGTGATCACTGAT
GAATATAAGGTTCCGTCTAAAAAGTTCAAGGTTCTGGGAAATACAGACCGCCACAGTATCAAAAAAAATC
TTATAGGGGCTCTTTTATTTGACAGTGGAGAGACAGCGGAAGCGACTCGTCTCAAACGGACAGCTCGTAG
AAGGTATACACGTCGGAAGAATCGTATTTGTTATCTACAGGAGATTTTTTCAAATGAGATGGCGAAAGTA
GATGATAGTTTCTTTCATCGACTTGAAGAGTCTTTTTTGGTGGAAGAAGACAAGAAGCATGAACGTCATC
CTATTTTTGGAAATATAGTAGATGAAGTTGCTTATCATGAGAAATATCCAACTATCTATCATCTGCGAAA
AAAATTGGTAGATTCTACTGATAAAGCGGATTTGCGCTTAATCTATTTGGCCTTAGCGCATATGATTAAG
TTTCGTGGTCATTTTTTGATTGAGGGAGATTTAAATCCTGATAATAGTGATGTGGACAAACTATTTATCC
AGTTGGTACAAACCTACAATCAATTATTTGAAGAAAACCCTATTAACGCAAGTGGAGTAGATGCTAAAGC
GATTCTTTCTGCACGATTGAGTAAATCAAGACGATTAGAAAATCTCATTGCTCAGCTCCCCGGTGAGAAG
AAAAATGGCTTATTTGGGAATCTCATTGCTTTGTCATTGGGTTTGACCCCTAATTTTAAATCAAATTTTG
ATTTGGCAGAAGATGCTAAATTACAGCTTTCAAAAGATACTTACGATGATGATTTAGATAATTTATTGGC
GCAAATTGGAGATCAATATGCTGATTTGTTTTTGGCAGCTAAGAATTTATCAGATGCTATTTTACTTTCA
GATATCCTAAGAGTAAATACTGAAATAACTAAGGCTCCCCTATCAGCTTCAATGATTAAACGCTACGATG
AACATCATCAAGACTTGACTCTTTTAAAAGCTTTAGTTCGACAACAACTTCCAGAAAAGTATAAAGAAAT
CTTTTTTGATCAATCAAAAAACGGATATGCAGGTTATATTGATGGGGGAGCTAGCCAAGAAGAATTTTAT
AAATTTATCAAACCAATTTTAGAAAAAATGGATGGTACTGAGGAATTATTGGTGAAACTAAATCGTGAAG
ATTTGCTGCGCAAGCAACGGACCTTTGACAACGGCTCTATTCCCCATCAAATTCACTTGGGTGAGCTGCA
TGCTATTTTGAGAAGACAAGAAGACTTTTATCCATTTTTAAAAGACAATCGTGAGAAGATTGAAAAAATC
TTGACTTTTCGAATTCCTTATTATGTTGGTCCATTGGCGCGTGGCAATAGTCGTTTTGCATGGATGACTC
GGAAGTCTGAAGAAACAATTACCCCATGGAATTTTGAAGAAGTTGTCGATAAAGGTGCTTCAGCTCAATC
ATTTATTGAACGCATGACAAACTTTGATAAAAATCTTCCAAATGAAAAAGTACTACCAAAACATAGTTTG
CTTTATGAGTATTTTACGGTTTATAACGAATTGACAAAGGTCAAATATGTTACTGAAGGAATGCGAAAAC
CAGCATTTCTTTCAGGTGAACAGAAGAAAGCCATTGTTGATTTACTCTTCAAAACAAATCGAAAAGTAAC
CGTTAAGCAATTAAAAGAAGATTATTTCAAAAAAATAGAATGTTTTGATAGTGTTGAAATTTCAGGAGTT
GAAGATAGATTTAATGCTTCATTAGGTACCTACCATGATTTGCTAAAAATTATTAAAGATAAAGATTTTT
TGGATAATGAAGAAAATGAAGATATCTTAGAGGATATTGTTTTAACATTGACCTTATTTGAAGATAGGGA
GATGATTGAGGAAAGACTTAAAACATATGCTCACCTCTTTGATGATAAGGTGATGAAACAGCTTAAACGT
CGCCGTTATACTGGTTGGGGACGTTTGTCTCGAAAATTGATTAATGGTATTAGGGATAAGCAATCTGGCA
AAACAATATTAGATTTTTTGAAATCAGATGGTTTTGCCAATCGCAATTTTATGCAGCTGATCCATGATGA
TAGTTTGACATTTAAAGAAGACATTCAAAAAGCACAAGTGTCTGGACAAGGCGATAGTTTACATGAACAT
ATTGCAAATTTAGCTGGTAGCCCTGCTATTAAAAAAGGTATTTTACAGACTGTAAAAGTTGTTGATGAAT
TGGTCAAAGTAATGGGGCGGCATAAGCCAGAAAATATCGTTATTGAAATGGCACGTGAAAATCAGACAAC
TCAAAAGGGCCAGAAAAATTCGCGAGAGCGTATGAAACGAATCGAAGAAGGTATCAAAGAATTAGGAAGT
CAGATTCTTAAAGAGCATCCTGTTGAAAATACTCAATTGCAAAATGAAAAGCTCTATCTCTATTATCTCC
AAAATGGAAGAGACATGTATGTGGACCAAGAATTAGATATTAATCGTTTAAGTGATTATGATGTCGATCA
CATTGTTCCACAAAGTTTCCTTAAAGACGATTCAATAGACAATAAGGTCTTAACGCGTTCTGATAAAAAT
CGTGGTAAATCGGATAACGTTCCAAGTGAAGAAGTAGTCAAAAAGATGAAAAACTATTGGAGACAACTTC
TAAACGCCAAGTTAATCACTCAACGTAAGTTTGATAATTTAACGAAAGCTGAACGTGGAGGTTTGAGTGA
ACTTGATAAAGCTGGTTTTATCAAACGCCAATTGGTTGAAACTCGCCAAATCACTAAGCATGTGGCACAA
ATTTTGGATAGTCGCATGAATACTAAATACGATGAAAATGATAAACTTATTCGAGAGGTTAAAGTGATTA
CCTTAAAATCTAAATTAGTTTCTGACTTCCGAAAAGATTTCCAATTCTATAAAGTACGTGAGATTAACAA
TTACCATCATGCCCATGATGCGTATCTAAATGCCGTCGTTGGAACTGCTTTGATTAAGAAATATCCAAAA
CTTGAATCGGAGTTTGTCTATGGTGATTATAAAGTTTATGATGTTCGTAAAATGATTGCTAAGTCTGAGC
AAGAAATAGGCAAAGCAACCGCAAAATATTTCTTTTACTCTAATATCATGAACTTCTTCAAAACAGAAAT
TACACTTGCAAATGGAGAGATTCGCAAACGCCCTCTAATCGAAACTAATGGGGAAACTGGAGAAATTGTC
TGGGATAAAGGGCGAGATTTTGCCACAGTGCGCAAAGTATTGTCCATGCCCCAAGTCAATATTGTCAAGA
AAACAGAAGTACAGACAGGCGGATTCTCCAAGGAGTCAATTTTACCAAAAAGAAATTCGGACAAGCTTAT
TGCTCGTAAAAAAGACTGGGATCCAAAAAAATATGGTGGTTTTGATAGTCCAACGGTAGCTTATTCAGTC
CTAGTGGTTGCTAAGGTGGAAAAAGGGAAATCGAAGAAGTTAAAATCCGTTAAAGAGTTACTAGGGATCA
CAATTATGGAAAGAAGTTCCTTTGAAAAAAATCCGATTGACTTTTTAGAAGCTAAAGGATATAAGGAAGT
TAAAAAAGACTTAATCATTAAACTACCTAAATATAGTCTTTTTGAGTTAGAAAACGGTCGTAAACGGATG
CTGGCTAGTGCCGGAGAATTACAAAAAGGAAATGAGCTGGCTCTGCCAAGCAAATATGTGAATTTTTTAT
ATTTAGCTAGTCATTATGAAAAGTTGAAGGGTAGTCCAGAAGATAACGAACAAAAACAATTGTTTGTGGA
GCAGCATAAGCATTATTTAGATGAGATTATTGAGCAAATCAGTGAATTTTCTAAGCGTGTTATTTTAGCA
GATGCCAATTTAGATAAAGTTCTTAGTGCATATAACAAACATAGAGACAAACCAATACGTGAACAAGCAG
AAAATATTATTCATTTATTTACGTTGACGAATCTTGGAGCTCCCGCTGCTTTTAAATATTTTGATACAAC
AATTGATGCTAAAGCATATACGTCTACAAAAGAAGTTTTAGATGCCACTCTTATCCATCAATCCATCACT
GGTCTTTATGAAACACGCATTGATTTGAGTCAGCTAGGAGGTGACTAATAACATTGGAAGTGGATAACGG
ATCCGCGATCGCGGCGCGCCACCTGGTGGCCGGCCGGTACCACGCGTGCGCGCTGATCCGGCTGCTAACA
AAGCCCGAAAGGAAGCTGAGTTGGCTGCTGCCACCGCTGAGCAATAACTAGCATAACCCCTTGGGGCCTC
TAAACGGGTCTTGAGGGGTTTTTTGCTGAAAGGAGGAACTATATCCGGATATCCACAGGACGGGTGTGGT
CGCCATGATCGCGTAGTCGATAGTGGCTCCAAGTAGCGAAGCGAGCAGGACTGGGCGGCGGCCAAAGCGG
TCGGACAGTGCTCCGAGAACGGGTGCGCATAGAAATTGCATCAACGCATATAGCGCTAGCAGCACGCCAT
AGTGACTGGCGATGCTGTCGGAATGGACGATATCCCGCAAGAGGCCCGGCAGTACCGGCATAACCAAGCC
TATGCCTACAGCATCCAGGGTGACGGTGCCGAGGATGACGATGAGCGCATTGTTAGATTTCATACACGGT
GCCTGACTGCGTTAGCAATTTAACTGTGATAAACTACCGCATTAAAGCTTATCGATGATAAGCTGTCAAA
CATGAGAATTCTTGAAGACGAAAGGGCCTCGTGATACGCCTATTTTTATAGGTTAATGTCATGATAATAA
TGGTTTCTTAGACGTCAGGTGGCACTTTTCGGGGAAATGTGCGCGGAACCCCTATTTGTTTATTTTTCTA
AATACATTCAAATATGTATCCGCTCATGAGACAATAACCCTGATAAATGCTTCAATAACATTGAAAAAGG
AAGAGTATGAGTATTCAACATTTCCGTGTCGCCCTTATTCCCTTTTTTGCGGCATTTTGCCTTCCTGTTT
TTGCTCACCCAGAAACGCTGGTGAAAGTAAAAGATGCTGAAGATCAGTTGGGTGCACGAGTGGGTTACAT
CGAACTGGATCTCAACAGCGGTAAGATCCTTGAGAGTTTTCGCCCCGAAGAACGTTTTCCAATGATGAGC
ACTTTTAAAGTTCTGCTATGTGGCGCGGTATTATCCCGTGTTGACGCCGGGCAAGAGCAACTCGGTCGCC
GCATACACTATTCTCAGAATGACTTGGTTGAGTACTCACCAGTCACAGAAAAGCATCTTACGGATGGCAT
GACAGTAAGAGAATTATGCAGTGCTGCCATAACCATGAGTGATAACACTGCGGCCAACTTACTTCTGACA
ACGATCGGAGGACCGAAGGAGCTAACCGCTTTTTTGCACAACATGGGGGATCATGTAACTCGCCTTGATC
GTTGGGAACCGGAGCTGAATGAAGCCATACCAAACGACGAGCGTGACACCACGATGCCTGCAGCAATGGC
AACAACGTTGCGCAAACTATTAACTGGCGAACTACTTACTCTAGCTTCCCGGCAACAATTAATAGACTGG
ATGGAGGCGGATAAAGTTGCAGGACCACTTCTGCGCTCGGCCCTTCCGGCTGGCTGGTTTATTGCTGATA
AATCTGGAGCCGGTGAGCGTGGGTCTCGCGGTATCATTGCAGCACTGGGGCCAGATGGTAAGCCCTCCCG
TATCGTAGTTATCTACACGACGGGGAGTCAGGCAACTATGGATGAACGAAATAGACAGATCGCTGAGATA
GGTGCCTCACTGATTAAGCATTGGTAACTGTCAGACCAAGTTTACTCATATATACTTTAGATTGATTTAA
AACTTCATTTTTAATTTAAAAGGATCTAGGTGAAGATCCTTTTTGATAATCTCATGACCAAAATCCCTTA
ACGTGAGTTTTCGTTCCACTGAGCGTCAGACCCCGTAGAAAAGATCAAAGGATCTTCTTGAGATCCTTTT
TTTCTGCGCGTAATCTGCTGCTTGCAAACAAAAAAACCACCGCTACCAGCGGTGGTTTGTTTGCCGGATC
AAGAGCTACCAACTCTTTTTCCGAAGGTAACTGGCTTCAGCAGAGCGCAGATACCAAATACTGTCCTTCT
AGTGTAGCCGTAGTTAGGCCACCACTTCAAGAACTCTGTAGCACCGCCTACATACCTCGCTCTGCTAATC
CTGTTACCAGTGGCTGCTGCCAGTGGCGATAAGTCGTGTCTTACCGGGTTGGACTCAAGACGATAGTTAC
CGGATAAGGCGCAGCGGTCGGGCTGAACGGGGGGTTCGTGCACACAGCCCAGCTTGGAGCGAACGACCTA
CACCGAACTGAGATACCTACAGCGTGAGCTATGAGAAAGCGCCACGCTTCCCGAAGGGAGAAAGGCGGAC
AGGTATCCGGTAAGCGGCAGGGTCGGAACAGGAGAGCGCACGAGGGAGCTTCCAGGGGGAAACGCCTGGT
ATCTTTATAGTCCTGTCGGGTTTCGCCACCTCTGACTTGAGCGTCGATTTTTGTGATGCTCGTCAGGGGG
GCGGAGCCTATGGAAAAACGCCAGCAACGCGGCCTTTTTACGGTTCCTGGCCTTTTGCTGGCCTTTTGCT
CACATGTTCTTTCCTGCGTTATCCCCTGATTCTGTGGATAACCGTATTACCGCCTTTGAGTGAGCTGATA
CCGCTCGCCGCAGCCGAACGACCGAGCGCAGCGAGTCAGTGAGCGAGGAAGCGGAAGAGCGCCTGATGCG
GTATTTTCTCCTTACGCATCTGTGCGGTATTTCACACCGCAATGGTGCACTCTCAGTACAATCTGCTCTG
ATGCCGCATAGTTAAGCCAGTATACACTCCGCTATCGCTACGTGACTGGGTCATGGCTGCGCCCCGACAC
CCGCCAACACCCGCTGACGCGCCCTGACGGGCTTGTCTGCTCCCGGCATCCGCTTACAGACAAGCTGTGA
CCGTCTCCGGGAGCTGCATGTGTCAGAGGTTTTCACCGTCATCACCGAAACGCGCGAGGCAGCTGCGGTA
AAGCTCATCAGCGTGGTCGTGAAGCGATTCACAGATGTCTGCCTGTTCATCCGCGTCCAGCTCGTTGAGT
TTCTCCAGAAGCGTTAATGTCTGGCTTCTGATAAAGCGGGCCATGTTAAGGGCGGTTTTTTCCTGTTTGG
TCACTGATGCCTCCGTGTAAGGGGGATTTCTGTTCATGGGGGTAATGATACCGATGAAACGAGAGAGGAT
GCTCACGATACGGGTTACTGATGATGAACATGCCCGGTTACTGGAACGTTGTGAGGGTAAACAACTGGCG
GTATGGATGCGGCGGGACCAGAGAAAAATCACTCAGGGTCAATGCCAGCGCTTCGTTAATACAGATGTAG
GTGTTCCACAGGGTAGCCAGCAGCATCCTGCGATGCAGATCCGGAACATAATGGTGCAGGGCGCTGACTT
CCGCGTTTCCAGACTTTACGAAACACGGAAACCGAAGACCATTCATGTTGTTGCTCAGGTCGCAGACGTT
TTGCAGCAGCAGTCGCTTCACGTTCGCTCGCGTATCGGTGATTCATTCTGCTAACCAGTAAGGCAACCCC
GCCAGCCTAGCCGGGTCCTCAACGACAGGAGCACGATCATGCGCACCCGTGGCCAGGACCCAACGCTGCC
CGAGATGCGCCGCGTGCGGCTGCTGGAGATGGCGGACGCGATGGATATGTTCTGCCAAGGGTTGGTTTGC
GCATTCACAGTTCTCCGCAAGAATTGATTGGCTCCAATTCTTGGAGTGGTGAATCCGTTAGCGAGGTGCC
GCCGGCTTCCATTCAGGTCGAGGTGGCCCGGCTCCATGCACCGCGACGCAACGCGGGGAGGCAGACAAGG
TATAGGGCGGCGCCTACAATCCATGCCAACCCGTTCCATGTGCTCGCCGAGGCGGCATAAATCGCCGTGA
CGATCAGCGGTCCAATGATCGAAGTTAGGCTGGTAAGAGCCGCGAGCGATCCTTGAAGCTGTCCCTGATG
GTCGTCATCTACCTGCCTGGACAGCATGGCCTGCAACGCGGGCATCCCGATGCCGCCGGAAGCGAGAAGA
ATCATAATGGGGAAGGCCATCCAGCCTCGCGTCGCGAACGCCAGCAAGACGTAGCCCAGCGCGTCGGCCG
CCATGCCGGCGATAATGGCCTGCTTCTCGCCGAAACGTTTGGTGGCGGGACCAGTGACGAAGGCTTGAGC
GAGGGCGTGCAAGATTCCGAATACCGCAAGCGACAGGCCGATCATCGTCGCGCTCCAGCGAAA
